Addgene plasmid #89922: BB2_L_FG_syn_BbsI
Purpose: (Empty Backbone) Linker to construct BB2 from BB1(FS1 - FS4) with FSF and FSG (in with BbsI, out with BsaI)
Depositing lab: Michael Sauer. Depositing organization: Universitaet fur Bodenkultur Wien (BOKU-WIEN). Publication: An efficient tool for metabolic pathway construction and gene integration for Aspergillus niger. Sarkari P, Marx H, Blumhoff ML, Mattanovich D, Sauer M, Steiger MG. Bioresour Technol. 2017 May 4. pii: S0960-8524(17)30643-0. doi: 10.1016/j.biortech.2017.05.004. PubMed 28533066.
Backbone
  Vector backbone: BB2_L_FG_syn_BbsI
  Backbone size (bp): 2215
  Vector type: Bacterial Expression
Growth in bacteria
  Bacterial resistance: Ampicillin, 100 μg/mL
  Growth temperature: 37°C
  Growth strain: DH5alpha
  Copy number: Unknown
Gene/Insert
  Cloning method: Unknown
  Sequencing primers: 5′ CATTAATGCAGCTGGCAC; 3′ GGTTATTGTCTCATGAGCGG
Terms and licenses: Academic/Nonprofit Terms; Industry Terms: Not Available to Industry
How to cite: BB2_L_FG_syn_BbsI was a gift from Michael Sauer (Addgene plasmid # 89922 ; http://n2t.net/addgene:89922 ; RRID:Addgene_89922)
