[The description below was written by a language model from this plasmid's Addgene catalogue record and pLannotate feature annotations shown in this document.]
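Description:
BB2_L_FG_syn_BbsI is a small (2,215 bp) empty-backbone plasmid that serves as a linker vector in a hierarchical Golden Gate-style cloning system developed for metabolic pathway construction and gene integration in Aspergillus niger. Although catalogued as a bacterial expression vector, it carries no insert or expression payload of its own. It is an E. coli-propagated assembly intermediate. According to the record, it is used to build a level-2 backbone (BB2) construct from level-1 (BB1) modules spanning fusion sites FS1 to FS4, and it supplies the flanking fusion sites FSF and FSG. Parts are cloned in with the type IIS enzyme BbsI, and the assembled unit can later be released with BsaI for the next assembly level. Type IIS enzymes cut outside their recognition sequences, so the defined fusion-site overhangs direct ordered, scarless joining of several fragments in a single reaction.

The annotated features are almost entirely maintenance elements. These are a high-copy ColE1/pUC-type origin of replication and the bla (AmpR) gene with its native promoter, which confers ampicillin resistance for selection in E. coli. The remaining annotations are very short fragments of an RSF origin, lacI and an f1 origin. They are probably non-functional remnants or chance matches in the synthetic linker region rather than working parts. The feature table does not annotate the BbsI and BsaI sites or the fusion sites themselves, and no fungal promoter, terminator, selection marker or integration locus is recorded. Any such A. niger-specific elements would presumably come from other plasmids in the toolkit.
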