Features (pLannotate 1.2.2; 6 found; start..end, strand, type, name):
      5..62      +  rep_origin     RSF ori (fragment): Plasmids containing the RSF 1030 origin of replication can be propagated in E. coli cells that contain additional plasmids with compatible origins.
     64..156     +  CDS            lacI (fragment): lac repressor; lacI; The lac repressor binds to the lac operator to inhibit transcription in E. coli. This inhibition can be relieved by adding lactose or isopropyl-β-D-thiogalactopyranoside (IPTG).
    274..290     -  rep_origin     f1 ori (fragment): f1 bacteriophage origin of replication; arrow indicates direction of (+) strand synthesis
    317..421     +  promoter       AmpR promoter: bla
    422..1282    +  CDS            AmpR: β-lactamase; bla; confers resistance to ampicillin, carbenicillin, and related antibiotics
   1508..2096    +  rep_origin     ori: high-copy-number ColE1/pMB1/pBR322/pUC origin of replication
>Addgene plasmid #89922 | BB2_L_FG_syn_BbsI | addgene full sequence | sequence record 181153 | Addgene NGS Result
TGATACCGCTCGCCGCAGCCGAACGACCGAGCGCAGCGAGTCAGTGAGCGAGGAAGCGGAAGAGCGCCCA
ATACGCAAACCGCCTCTCCCCGCGCGTTGGCCGATTCATTAATGCAGCTGGCACGACAGGTTTCCCGACT
GGAAAGCGGGCAGTGAGCGCAACACTAGTCGCAAAAAACCCCGCCCCTGACAGGGCGGGGTTTTTTCGCG
GTCTCCGCTTGGAGGCGTCTTCGGATCCCTCGAGGAAGACGCCGCTCGCTGGAGACCACCGGTGCCGCTA
CAGGGCGCGTCAGGTGGCACTTTTCGGGGAAATGTGCGCGGAACCCCTATTTGTTTATTTTTCTAAATAC
ATTCAAATATGTATCCGCTCATGAGACAATAACCCTGATAAATGCTTCAATAATATTGAAAAAGGAAGAG
TATGAGTATTCAACATTTCCGTGTCGCCCTTATTCCCTTTTTTGCGGCATTTTGCCTTCCTGTTTTTGCT
CACCCAGAAACGCTGGTGAAAGTAAAAGATGCTGAAGATCAGTTGGGTGCACGAGTGGGTTACATCGAAC
TGGATCTCAACAGCGGTAAGATCCTTGAGAGTTTTCGCCCCGAAGAACGTTTTCCAATGATGAGCACTTT
TAAAGTTCTGCTATGTGGCGCGGTATTATCCCGTATTGACGCCGGGCAAGAGCAACTCGGTCGCCGCATA
CACTATTCTCAGAATGACTTGGTTGAGTACTCACCAGTCACAGAAAAGCATCTTACGGATGGCATGACAG
TAAGAGAATTATGCAGTGCTGCCATAACCATGAGTGATAACACTGCGGCCAACTTACTTCTGACAACGAT
CGGAGGACCGAAGGAGCTAACCGCTTTTTTGCACAACATGGGGGATCATGTAACTCGCCTTGATCGTTGG
GAACCGGAGCTGAATGAAGCCATACCAAACGACGAGCGTGACACCACGATGCCTGTAGCAATGGCAACAA
CGTTGCGCAAACTATTAACTGGCGAACTACTTACTCTAGCTTCCCGGCAACAATTAATAGACTGGATGGA
GGCGGATAAAGTTGCAGGACCACTTCTGCGCTCGGCCCTTCCGGCTGGCTGGTTTATTGCTGATAAATCT
GGAGCCGGTGAGCGTGGCTCTCGCGGTATCATTGCAGCACTGGGGCCAGATGGTAAGCCCTCCCGTATCG
TAGTTATCTACACGACGGGGAGTCAGGCAACTATGGATGAACGAAATAGACAGATCGCTGAGATAGGTGC
CTCACTGATTAAGCATTGGTAACTGTCAGACCAAGTTTACTCATATATACTTTAGATTGATTTAAAACTT
CATTTTTAATTTAAAAGGATCTAGGTGAAGATCCTTTTTGATAATCTCATGAACAATAAAACTGTCTGCT
TACATAAACAGTAATACAAGGGGTGTAGATCTCATGACCAAAATCCCTTAACGTGAGTTTTCGTTCCACT
GAGCGTCAGACCCCGTAGAAAAGATCAAAGGATCTTCTTGAGATCCTTTTTTTCTGCGCGTAATCTGCTG
CTTGCAAACAAAAAAACCACCGCTACCAGCGGTGGTTTGTTTGCCGGATCAAGAGCTACCAACTCTTTTT
CCGAAGGTAACTGGCTTCAGCAGAGCGCAGATACCAAATACTGTTCTTCTAGTGTAGCCGTAGTTAGGCC
ACCACTTCAAGAACTCTGTAGCACCGCCTACATACCTCGCTCTGCTAATCCTGTTACCAGTGGCTGCTGC
CAGTGGCGATAAGTCGTGTCTTACCGGGTTGGACTCAAGACGATAGTTACCGGATAAGGCGCAGCGGTCG
GGCTGAACGGGGGGTTCGTGCACACAGCCCAGCTTGGAGCGAACGACCTACACCGAACTGAGATACCTAC
AGCGTGAGCTATGAGAAAGCGCCACGCTTCCCGAAGGGAGAAAGGCGGACAGGTATCCGGTAAGCGGCAG
GGTCGGAACAGGAGAGCGCACGAGGGAGCTTCCAGGGGGAAACGCCTGGTATCTTTATAGTCCTGTCGGG
TTTCGCCACCTCTGACTTGAGCGTCGATTTTTGTGATGCTCGTCAGGGGGGCGGAGCCTATGGAAAAACG
CCAGCAACGCGGCCTTTTTACGGTTCCTGGCCTTTTGCTGGCCTTTTGCTCACATGTTCTTTCCTGCGTT
ATCCCCTGATTCTGTGGATAACCGTATTACCGCCTTTGAGTGAGC
